Addgene plasmid #68756: pGL4.26-SS-165
Purpose: ZF7-ZF8 Op 2gap -- GFP
Depositing lab: James Collins. Depositing organization: Massachusetts Institute of Technology. Publication: DNA sense-and-respond protein modules for mammalian cells. Slomovic S, Collins JJ. Nat Methods. 2015 Sep 21. doi: 10.1038/nmeth.3585. PubMed 26389572.
Backbone
  Vector backbone: pGL4.26 luc2/minp/hygro
  Backbone manufacturer: Promega
  Backbone size w/o insert (bp): 4917
  Total vector size (bp): 4939
  Modifications to backbone: GFP instead of Luc
  Vector type: Mammalian Expression
  Selectable markers: Hygromycin
Growth in bacteria
  Bacterial resistance: Ampicillin, 100 μg/mL
  Growth temperature: 37°C
  Growth strain: DH5alpha
  Copy number: High Copy
Gene/Insert
  Gene/Insert name: ZF7/ZF8 Op 2gap
  Species: Synthetic
  Insert size (bp): 22
Terms and licenses: Academic/Nonprofit Terms; Industry Terms: Not Available to Industry
How to cite: pGL4.26-SS-165 was a gift from James Collins (Addgene plasmid # 68756 ; http://n2t.net/addgene:68756 ; RRID:Addgene_68756)
