[The description below was written by a language model from this plasmid's Addgene catalogue record and pLannotate feature annotations shown in this document.]
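Description:
pGL4.26-SS-165 is a mammalian reporter plasmid built on the Promega pGL4.26 (luc2/minP/hygro) backbone, in which the luciferase gene has been replaced by GFP. It is propagated in E. coli as a high-copy plasmid through a ColE1/pUC-type origin with ampicillin selection (AmpR, β-lactamase). An SV40 enhancer/early promoter driving the hygromycin B phosphotransferase gene, followed by a synthetic poly(A) signal, allows selection of transfected mammalian cells. The total size is recorded as 4,939 bp.

The payload is a 22 bp synthetic insert named "ZF7/ZF8 Op 2gap". The name and stated purpose suggest an operator made of binding sites for two zinc-finger proteins, ZF7 and ZF8, separated by a two-base gap. The feature table does not annotate this short element, so its exact position is not recorded, but the layout implies it lies in the cloning region just upstream of minP. That minimal TATA-box promoter has low basal activity and sits directly ahead of a mammalian codon-optimised EGFP coding sequence, which is terminated by an SV40 poly(A) signal. A synthetic poly(A) signal and an RNA polymerase II pause site from the human α2-globin gene lie upstream of the reporter region, a standard pGL4 arrangement that limits read-through transcription from the backbone and keeps background low. The short SV40 large T and TcR annotations are fragments of backbone sequence, not functional genes.

Because minP alone gives little expression, GFP output should depend on activating factors recruited to the operator. This fits the associated work on DNA sense-and-respond protein modules in mammalian cells, where the plasmid appears to act as a fluorescent readout for binding at the ZF7–ZF8 site.
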