Features (pLannotate 1.2.2; 13 found; start..end, strand, type, name):
     67..98      +  promoter       minP: minimal TATA-box promoter with low basal activity
    131..850     +  CDS            EGFP: the original enhanced GFP (Yang et al., 1996) mammalian codon-optimized
    894..1015    -  polyA_signal   SV40 poly(A) signal: SV40 polyadenylation signal
   1041..1172    -  CDS            LT_SV40 (fragment): Experimental evidence at protein level: Swiss-Prot protein existence level 1. Isoform 17kT antigen targets host RBL2 for degradation and promotes cell proliferation. Transactivates host cyclin A promoter through its J domain. From Simian virus 40 (SV40).
   1209..1566    +  promoter       SV40 promoter: SV40 enhancer and early promoter
   1597..2634    +  CDS            HygR: hygromycin B phosphotransferase confers resistance to hygromycin
   2658..2706    +  polyA_signal   poly(A) signal: synthetic polyadenylation signal
   2722..2853    +  CDS            TcR (fragment): tetracycline efflux protein; tet; confers resistance to tetracycline
   3033..3621    -  rep_origin     ori: high-copy-number ColE1/pMB1/pBR322/pUC origin of replication
   3821..4681    -  CDS            AmpR: β-lactamase confers resistance to ampicillin, carbenicillin, and related antibiotics
   4682..4723    -  promoter       AmpR promoter (fragment): bla
   4786..4834    +  polyA_signal   poly(A) signal: synthetic polyadenylation signal
   4848..4939    +  misc_feature   pause site: RNA polymerase II transcriptional pause signal from the human α2 globin gene
>Addgene plasmid #68756 | pGL4.26-SS-165 | depositor full sequence | sequence record 121004 | pGL4.26-SS-165 sequence 4939 bps
GGCCTAACTGGCCGGTACCTGAGCTCGCTAGCAGCTGGAGGGTCGAAGTGGTCCAAGCTTAGACACTAGA
GGGTATATAATGGAAGCTCGACTTCCAGCTTGGCAATCCGGTACTGTTGGTAAAGCCACCATGGTGAGCA
AGGGCGAGGAGCTGTTCACCGGGGTGGTGCCCATCCTGGTCGAGCTGGACGGCGACGTAAACGGCCACAA
GTTCAGCGTGTCCGGCGAGGGCGAGGGCGATGCCACCTACGGCAAGCTGACCCTGAAGTTCATCTGCACC
ACCGGCAAGCTGCCCGTGCCCTGGCCCACCCTCGTGACCACCCTGACCTACGGCGTGCAGTGCTTCAGCC
GCTACCCCGACCACATGAAGCAGCACGACTTCTTCAAGTCCGCCATGCCCGAAGGCTACGTCCAGGAGCG
CACCATCTTCTTCAAGGACGACGGCAACTACAAGACCCGCGCCGAGGTGAAGTTCGAGGGCGACACCCTG
GTGAACCGCATCGAGCTGAAGGGCATCGACTTCAAGGAGGACGGCAACATCCTGGGGCACAAGCTGGAGT
ACAACTACAACAGCCACAACGTCTATATCATGGCCGACAAGCAGAAGAACGGCATCAAGGTGAACTTCAA
GATCCGCCACAACATCGAGGACGGCAGCGTGCAGCTCGCCGACCACTACCAGCAGAACACCCCCATCGGC
GACGGCCCCGTGCTGCTGCCCGACAACCACTACCTGAGCACCCAGTCCGCCCTGAGCAAAGACCCCAACG
AGAAGCGCGATCACATGGTCCTGCTGGAGTTCGTGACCGCCGCCGGGATCACTCTCGGCATGGACGAGCT
GTACAAGTAATAATTCTAGAGTCGGGGCGGCCGGCCGCTTCGAGCAGACATGATAAGATACATTGATGAG
TTTGGACAAACCACAACTAGAATGCAGTGAAAAAAATGCTTTATTTGTGAAATTTGTGATGCTATTGCTT
TATTTGTAACCATTATAAGCTGCAATAAACAAGTTAACAACAACAATTGCATTCATTTTATGTTTCAGGT
TCAGGGGGAGGTGTGGGAGGTTTTTTAAAGCAAGTAAAACCTCTACAAATGTGGTAAAATCGATAAGGAT
CCGTTTGCGTATTGGGCGCTCTTCCGCTGATCTGCGCAGCACCATGGCCTGAAATAACCTCTGAAAGAGG
AACTTGGTTAGCTACCTTCTGAGGCGGAAAGAACCAGCTGTGGAATGTGTGTCAGTTAGGGTGTGGAAAG
TCCCCAGGCTCCCCAGCAGGCAGAAGTATGCAAAGCATGCATCTCAATTAGTCAGCAACCAGGTGTGGAA
AGTCCCCAGGCTCCCCAGCAGGCAGAAGTATGCAAAGCATGCATCTCAATTAGTCAGCAACCATAGTCCC
GCCCCTAACTCCGCCCATCCCGCCCCTAACTCCGCCCAGTTCCGCCCATTCTCCGCCCCATGGCTGACTA
ATTTTTTTTATTTATGCAGAGGCCGAGGCCGCCTCTGCCTCTGAGCTATTCCAGAAGTAGTGAGGAGGCT
TTTTTGGAGGCCTAGGCTTTTGCAAAAAGCTCGATTCTTCTGACACTAGCGCCACCATGAAGAAGCCCGA
ACTCACCGCTACCAGCGTTGAAAAATTTCTCATCGAGAAGTTCGACAGTGTGAGCGACCTGATGCAGTTG
TCGGAGGGCGAAGAGAGCCGAGCCTTCAGCTTCGATGTCGGCGGACGCGGCTATGTACTGCGGGTGAATA
GCTGCGCTGATGGCTTCTACAAAGACCGCTACGTGTACCGCCACTTCGCCAGCGCTGCACTACCCATCCC
CGAAGTGTTGGACATCGGCGAGTTCAGCGAGAGCCTGACATACTGCATCAGTAGACGCGCCCAAGGCGTT
ACTCTCCAAGACCTCCCCGAAACAGAGCTGCCTGCTGTGTTACAGCCTGTCGCCGAAGCTATGGATGCTA
TTGCCGCCGCCGACCTCAGTCAAACCAGCGGCTTCGGCCCATTCGGGCCCCAAGGCATCGGCCAGTACAC
AACCTGGCGGGATTTCATTTGCGCCATTGCTGATCCCCATGTCTACCACTGGCAGACCGTGATGGACGAC
ACCGTGTCCGCCAGCGTAGCTCAAGCCCTGGACGAACTGATGCTGTGGGCCGAAGACTGTCCCGAGGTGC
GCCACCTCGTCCATGCCGACTTCGGCAGCAACAACGTCCTGACCGACAACGGCCGCATCACCGCCGTAAT
CGACTGGTCCGAAGCTATGTTCGGGGACAGTCAGTACGAGGTGGCCAACATCTTCTTCTGGCGGCCCTGG
CTGGCTTGCATGGAGCAGCAGACTCGCTACTTCGAGCGCCGGCATCCCGAGCTGGCCGGCAGCCCTCGTC
TGCGAGCCTACATGCTGCGCATCGGCCTGGATCAGCTCTACCAGAGCCTCGTGGACGGCAACTTCGACGA
TGCTGCCTGGGCTCAAGGCCGCTGCGATGCCATCGTCCGCAGCGGGGCCGGCACCGTCGGTCGCACACAA
ATCGCTCGCCGGAGCGCAGCCGTATGGACCGACGGCTGCGTCGAGGTGCTGGCCGACAGCGGCAACCGCC
GGCCCAGTACACGACCGCGCGCTAAGGAGGTAGGTCGAGTTTAAACTCTAGAACCGGTCATGGCCGCAAT
AAAATATCTTTATTTTCATTACATCTGTGTGTTGGTTTTTTGTGTGTTCGAACTAGATGCTGTCGACCGA
TGCCCTTGAGAGCCTTCAACCCAGTCAGCTCCTTCCGGTGGGCGCGGGGCATGACTATCGTCGCCGCACT
TATGACTGTCTTCTTTATCATGCAACTCGTAGGACAGGTGCCGGCAGCGCTCTTCCGCTTCCTCGCTCAC
TGACTCGCTGCGCTCGGTCGTTCGGCTGCGGCGAGCGGTATCAGCTCACTCAAAGGCGGTAATACGGTTA
TCCACAGAATCAGGGGATAACGCAGGAAAGAACATGTGAGCAAAAGGCCAGCAAAAGGCCAGGAACCGTA
AAAAGGCCGCGTTGCTGGCGTTTTTCCATAGGCTCCGCCCCCCTGACGAGCATCACAAAAATCGACGCTC
AAGTCAGAGGTGGCGAAACCCGACAGGACTATAAAGATACCAGGCGTTTCCCCCTGGAAGCTCCCTCGTG
CGCTCTCCTGTTCCGACCCTGCCGCTTACCGGATACCTGTCCGCCTTTCTCCCTTCGGGAAGCGTGGCGC
TTTCTCATAGCTCACGCTGTAGGTATCTCAGTTCGGTGTAGGTCGTTCGCTCCAAGCTGGGCTGTGTGCA
CGAACCCCCCGTTCAGCCCGACCGCTGCGCCTTATCCGGTAACTATCGTCTTGAGTCCAACCCGGTAAGA
CACGACTTATCGCCACTGGCAGCAGCCACTGGTAACAGGATTAGCAGAGCGAGGTATGTAGGCGGTGCTA
CAGAGTTCTTGAAGTGGTGGCCTAACTACGGCTACACTAGAAGAACAGTATTTGGTATCTGCGCTCTGCT
GAAGCCAGTTACCTTCGGAAAAAGAGTTGGTAGCTCTTGATCCGGCAAACAAACCACCGCTGGTAGCGGT
GGTTTTTTTGTTTGCAAGCAGCAGATTACGCGCAGAAAAAAAGGATCTCAAGAAGATCCTTTGATCTTTT
CTACGGGGTCTGACGCTCAGTGGAACGAAAACTCACGTTAAGGGATTTTGGTCATGAGATTATCAAAAAG
GATCTTCACCTAGATCCTTTTAAATTAAAAATGAAGTTTTAAATCAATCTAAAGTATATATGAGTAAACT
TGGTCTGACAGCGGCCGCAAATGCTAAACCACTGCAGTGGTTACCAGTGCTTGATCAGTGAGGCACCGAT
CTCAGCGATCTGCCTATTTCGTTCGTCCATAGTGGCCTGACTCCCCGTCGTGTAGATCACTACGATTCGT
GAGGGCTTACCATCAGGCCCCAGCGCAGCAATGATGCCGCGAGAGCCGCGTTCACCGGCCCCCGATTTGT
CAGCAATGAACCAGCCAGCAGGGAGGGCCGAGCGAAGAAGTGGTCCTGCTACTTTGTCCGCCTCCATCCA
GTCTATGAGCTGCTGTCGTGATGCTAGAGTAAGAAGTTCGCCAGTGAGTAGTTTCCGAAGAGTTGTGGCC
ATTGCTACTGGCATCGTGGTATCACGCTCGTCGTTCGGTATGGCTTCGTTCAACTCTGGTTCCCAGCGGT
CAAGCCGGGTCACATGATCACCCATATTATGAAGAAATGCAGTCAGCTCCTTAGGGCCTCCGATCGTTGT
CAGAAGTAAGTTGGCCGCGGTGTTGTCGCTCATGGTAATGGCAGCACTACACAATTCTCTTACCGTCATG
CCATCCGTAAGATGCTTTTCCGTGACCGGCGAGTACTCAACCAAGTCGTTTTGTGAGTAGTGTATACGGC
GACCAAGCTGCTCTTGCCCGGCGTCTATACGGGACAACACCGCGCCACATAGCAGTACTTTGAAAGTGCT
CATCATCGGGAATCGTTCTTCGGGGCGGAAAGACTCAAGGATCTTGCCGCTATTGAGATCCAGTTCGATA
TAGCCCACTCTTGCACCCAGTTGATCTTCAGCATCTTTTACTTTCACCAGCGTTTCGGGGTGTGCAAAAA
CAGGCAAGCAAAATGCCGCAAAGAAGGGAATGAGTGCGACACGAAAATGTTGGATGCTCATACTCGTCCT
TTTTCAATATTATTGAAGCATTTATCAGGGTTACTAGTACGTCTCTCAAGGATAAGTAAGTAATATTAAG
GTACGGGAGGTATTGGACAGGCCGCAATAAAATATCTTTATTTTCATTACATCTGTGTGTTGGTTTTTTG
TGTGAATCGATAGTACTAACATACGCTCTCCATCAAAACAAAACGAAACAAAACAAACTAGCAAAATAGG
CTGTCCCCAGTGCAAGTGCAGGTGCCAGAACATTTCTCT
