>Addgene plasmid #68756 | pGL4.26-SS-165 | addgene partial sequence | sequence record 124912 | EGFP-N 5'-CGTCGCCGTCCAGCTCGACCAG-3'
GCTCCTCGCCCTTGCTCACCATGGTGGCTTTACCAACAGTACCGGATTGCCAAGCTGGAAGTCGAGCTTC
CATTATATACCCTCTAGTGTCTAAGCTTGGACCACTTCGACCCTCCAGCTGCTAGCGAGCTCAGGTACCG
GCCAGTTAGGCCAGAGAAATGTTCTGGCACCTGCACTTGCACTGGGGACAGCCTATTTTGCTAGTTTGTT
TTGTTTCGTTTTGTTTTGATGGAGAGCGTATGTTAGTACTATCGATTCACACAAAAAACCAACACACAGA
TGTAATGAAAATAAAGATATTTTATTGCGGCCTGTCCAATACCTCCCGTACCTTAATATTACTTACTTAT
CCTTGAGAGACGTACTAGTAACCCTGATAAATGCTTCAATAATATTGAAAAAGGACGAGTATGAGCATCC
AACATTTTCGTGTCGCACTCATTCCCTTCTTTGCGGCATTTTGCTTGCCTGTTTTTGCACACCCCGAAAC
GCTGGTGAAAGTAAAAGATGCTGAAGATCAACTGGGTGCAAGAGTGGGCTATATCGAACTGGATCTCAAT
AGCGGCAAGATCCTTGAGTCTTTCCGCCCCGAAGAACGATTCCCGATGATGAGCACTTTCAAAGTACTGC
TATGTGGCGCGGTGTTGTCCCGTATAGACGCCGGGCAAGAGCAGCTTGGTCGCCGTATACACTACTCACA
AAACGACTTGGTTGAGTACTCGCCGGTCACGGAAAAGCATCTTACGGATGGCATGACGGTAAGAGAATTG
TGTAGTGCTGCCATTACCATGAGCGACAACACCGCGGCCAACTTACTTCTGACAACGATCGGA
