>Addgene plasmid #68756 | pGL4.26-SS-165 | addgene partial sequence | sequence record 124913 | EBV-rev 5'-GTGGTTTGTCCAAACTCATC-3'
AATTATTACTTGTACAGCTCGTCCATGCCGAGAGTGATCCCGGCGGCGGTCACGAACTCCAGCAGGACCA
TGTGATCGCGCTTCTCGTTGGGGTCTTTGCTCAGGGCGGACTGGGTGCTCAGGTAGTGGTTGTCGGGCAG
CAGCACGGGGCCGTCGCCGATGGGGGTGTTCTGCTGGTAGTGGTCGGCGAGCTGCACGCTGCCGTCCTCG
ATGTTGTGGCGGATCTTGAAGTTCACCTTGATGCCGTTCTTCTGCTTGTCGGCCATGATATAGACGTTGT
GGCTGTTGTAGTTGTACTCCAGCTTGTGCCCCAGGATGTTGCCGTCCTCCTTGAAGTCGATGCCCTTCAG
CTCGATGCGGTTCACCAGGGTGTCGCCCTCGAACTTCACCTCGGCGCGGGTCTTGTAGTTGCCGTCGTCC
TTGAAGAAGATGGTGCGCTCCTGGACGTAGCCTTCGGGCATGGCGGACTTGAAGAAGTCGTGCTGCTTCA
TGTGGTCGGGGTAGCGGCTGAAGCACTGCACGCCGTAGGTCAGGGTGGTCACGAGGGTGGGCCAGGGCAC
GGGCAGCTTGCCGGTGGTGCAGATGAACTTCAGGGTCAGCTTGCCGTAGGTGGCATCGCCCTCGCCCTCG
CCGGACACGCTGAACTTGTGGCCGTTTACGTCGCCGTCCAGCTCGACCAGGATGGGCACCACCCCGGTGA
ACAGCTCCTCGCCCTTGCTCACCATGGTGGCTTTACCAACAGTACCGGATTGCCAAGCTGGAAGTCGAGC
TTCCATTATATACCCTCTAGTGTCTAAGCTTGGACCACTTCGACCCTCCAGCTGCTAGCGAGCTCA
